Addgene plasmid #185275: pST_APOE_HUMAN_D125I (pBS0840)
Purpose: For the mammalian expression of the human protein APOE_HUMAN_D125I. This is one of the top performing targets in our apoptosis assay (it protected from apoptosis).
Depositing lab: Pamela Silver. Depositing organization: Harvard Medical School. Publication: Natural and Designed Proteins Inspired by Extremotolerant Organisms Can Form Condensates and Attenuate Apoptosis in Human Cells. Veling MT, Nguyen DT, Thadani NN, Oster ME, Rollins NJ, Brock KP, Bethel NP, Lim S, Baker D, Way JC, Marks DS, Chang RL, Silver PA. ACS Synth Biol. 2022 Mar 18;11(3):1292-1302. doi: 10.1021/acssynbio.1c00572. Epub 2022 Feb 18. PubMed 35176859.
Backbone
  Vector backbone: YK 02
  Vector type: Mammalian Expression
Growth in bacteria
  Bacterial resistance: Ampicillin, 100 μg/mL
  Growth temperature: 37°C
  Growth strain: DH5alpha
  Copy number: High Copy
Gene/Insert
  Gene/Insert name: APOE_HUMAN_D125I
  Species: H. sapiens (human)
  Insert size (bp): 954
  Mutation: D125I
  Cloning method: Gibson Cloning
Terms and licenses: Academic/Nonprofit Terms; Industry Terms: Not Available to Industry
Depositor comments: This is one of the top performing targets in our apoptosis assay (it protected from apoptosis). See supplemental table 2 in our paper to see its performance in our assay. The negative control for this assay is pSecTag2 B which can be obtained from Thermo here https://www.thermofisher.com/order/catalog/product/V90020
How to cite: pST_APOE_HUMAN_D125I (pBS0840) was a gift from Pamela Silver (Addgene plasmid # 185275 ; http://n2t.net/addgene:185275 ; RRID:Addgene_185275)
