[The description below was written by a language model from this plasmid's Addgene catalogue record and pLannotate feature annotations shown in this document.]
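Description:
pST_APOE_HUMAN_D125I (pBS0840) is a 5,864-nt mammalian expression plasmid built by Gibson cloning on a backbone recorded as YK 02. It carries human apolipoprotein E with a D125I substitution. In E. coli it is maintained at high copy through a ColE1/pUC-type origin and selected with ampicillin via the β-lactamase gene and its native promoter. An f1 origin is also present, which in principle allows single-stranded DNA production. A second marker cassette places the Sh ble (BleoR) gene behind both the SV40 enhancer/early promoter and the bacterial EM7 promoter, followed by an SV40 polyadenylation signal. This arrangement can confer Zeocin/bleomycin-family resistance in either mammalian cells or bacteria.

The payload is a simple expression unit. The CMV immediate-early enhancer and promoter drive the roughly 950-bp APOE open reading frame, which is terminated by the bovine growth hormone poly(A) signal. A T7 promoter lies just upstream of the coding sequence and could support in vitro transcription. No epitope tags or reporters are annotated on the insert. Several small hits in the feature table are short fragments: a truncated HIV-1 LTR piece next to the CMV promoter, a partial SV40 promoter, a Klebsiella ble fragment, and bom and lacI remnants. These are most plausibly backbone remnants or annotation artefacts rather than functional elements.

The depositors describe the construct as one of the top-performing candidates in their apoptosis assay, where expressing this APOE variant in human cells protected against apoptosis. The work was part of a study of natural and designed proteins inspired by extremotolerant organisms. The commercial vector pSecTag2 B is named as the negative control for that assay.
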