Features (pLannotate 1.2.2; 21 found; start..end, strand, type, name):
     36..88      -  misc_feature   bom (fragment): basis of mobility region from pBR322
    243..622     +  enhancer       CMV enhancer: human cytomegalovirus immediate early enhancer
    623..826     +  promoter       CMV promoter: human cytomegalovirus (CMV) immediate early promoter
    822..855     +  LTR            5' LTR (truncated) (fragment): truncated 5' long terminal repeat (LTR) from HIV-1
    871..889     +  promoter       T7 promoter: promoter for bacteriophage T7 RNA polymerase
    913..1863    +  CDS            APOE: APOE_HUMAN - Experimental evidence at protein level: Swiss-Prot protein existence level 1. (Microbial infection) Through its interaction with HCV envelope glycoprotein E2, participates in the attachment of HCV to HSPGs and other receptors (LDLr, VLDLr, and SR-B1) on the cell surface and to the assembly, maturation and infectivity of HCV viral particles (PubMed:25122793, PubMed:29695434). This interaction is probably promoted via the up-regulation of cellular autophagy by the virus (PubMed:29695434). From Homo sapiens (Human).
   1886..2110    +  polyA_signal   bGH poly(A) signal: bovine growth hormone polyadenylation signal
   2114..2135    +  promoter       SV40 promoter (fragment): SV40 enhancer and early promoter
   2156..2584    +  rep_origin     f1 ori (sequence partly withheld): f1 bacteriophage origin of replication; arrow indicates direction of (+) strand synthesis
   2598..2927    +  promoter       SV40 promoter: SV40 enhancer and early promoter
   2975..3022    +  promoter       EM7 promoter: synthetic bacterial promoter&nbsp
   3041..3415    +  CDS            BleoR: antibiotic-binding protein; Sh ble from Streptoalloteichus hindustanus; confers resistance to bleomycin, phleomycin, and Zeocin™
   3425..3550    +  CDS            ble (fragment): BLE_KLEPN - Experimental evidence at protein level: Swiss-Prot protein existence level 1. Binding protein with a strong affinity to the bleomycin family of antibiotics. Binds to CL990; an antimitotic-antibiotic compound. From Klebsiella pneumoniae.
   3545..3666    +  polyA_signal   SV40 poly(A) signal: SV40 polyadenylation signal
   3739..3755    -  protein_bind   lac operator: The lac repressor binds to the lac operator to inhibit transcription in E. coli. This inhibition can be relieved by adding lactose or isopropyl-β-D-thiogalactopyranoside (IPTG). lac repressor encoded by lacI
   3763..3793    -  promoter       lac promoter: promoter for the E. coli lac operon
   3808..3829    -  protein_bind   CAP binding site: CAP binding activates transcription in the presence of cAMP. E. coli catabolite activator protein
   3842..3934    -  CDS            lacI (fragment): lac repressor; lacI; The lac repressor binds to the lac operator to inhibit transcription in E. coli. This inhibition can be relieved by adding lactose or isopropyl-β-D-thiogalactopyranoside (IPTG).
   4117..4705    -  rep_origin     ori: high-copy-number ColE1/pMB1/pBR322/pUC origin of replication
   4876..5736    -  CDS            AmpR: β-lactamase; bla; confers resistance to ampicillin, carbenicillin, and related antibiotics
   5737..5841    -  promoter       AmpR promoter: bla
>Addgene plasmid #185275 | pST_APOE_HUMAN_D125I (pBS0840) | addgene full sequence | sequence record 363807 | Addgene NGS Result
CTGACGTCGACGGATCGGGAGATCTCCCGATCCCCTATGGTGCACTCTCAGTACAATCTGCTCTGATGCC
GCATAGTTAAGCCAGTATCTGCTCCCTGCTTGTGTGTTGGAGGTCGCTGAGTAGTGCGCGAGCAAAATTT
AAGCTACAACAAGGCAAGGCTTGACCGACAATTGCATGAAGAATCTGCTTAGGGTTAGGCGTTTTGCGCT
GCTTCGCGATGTACGGGCCAGATATACGCGTTGACATTGATTATTGACTAGTTATTAATAGTAATCAATT
ACGGGGTCATTAGTTCATAGCCCATATATGGAGTTCCGCGTTACATAACTTACGGTAAATGGCCCGCCTG
GCTGACCGCCCAACGACCCCCGCCCATTGACGTCAATAATGACGTATGTTCCCATAGTAACGCCAATAGG
GACTTTCCATTGACGTCAATGGGTGGAGTATTTACGGTAAACTGCCCACTTGGCAGTACATCAAGTGTAT
CATATGCCAAGTACGCCCCCTATTGACGTCAATGACGGTAAATGGCCCGCCTGGCATTATGCCCAGTACA
TGACCTTATGGGACTTTCCTACTTGGCAGTACATCTACGTATTAGTCATCGCTATTACCATGGTGATGCG
GTTTTGGCAGTACATCAATGGGCGTGGATAGCGGTTTGACTCACGGGGATTTCCAAGTCTCCACCCCATT
GACGTCAATGGGAGTTTGTTTTGGCACCAAAATCAACGGGACTTTCCAAAATGTCGTAACAACTCCGCCC
CATTGACGCAAATGGGCGGTAGGCGTGTACGGTGGGAGGTCTATATAAGCAGAGCTCTCTGGCTAACTAG
AGAACCCACTGCTTACTGGCTTATCGAAATTAATACGACTCACTATAGGGAGACCCAAGCTGGCTAGCCA
CCATGAAAGTGTTATGGGCAGCATTGTTGGTGACATTTTTAGCTGGGTGCCAGGCCAAAGTGGAACAAGC
AGTGGAAACAGAACCTGAACCTGAACTGAGACAGCAGACCGAATGGCAAAGTGGCCAGAGATGGGAACTG
GCCCTGGGGAGATTTTGGGACTATCTGAGATGGGTGCAGACCCTGAGCGAGCAGGTGCAGGAGGAGCTCC
TGAGCTCTCAGGTGACACAGGAACTGAGAGCCCTGATGGACGAGACTATGAAGGAACTGAAGGCCTACAA
ATCTGAGCTGGAAGAGCAGCTGACCCCCGTGGCTGAAGAGACCCGCGCTCGCTTGTCCAAAGAGCTCCAG
GCCGCCCAGGCCCGGCTGGGTGCCATTATGGAGGACGTCTGCGGCCGCCTGGTCCAGTACCGCGGGGAAG
TGCAGGCTATGCTGGGGCAGTCTACAGAGGAGCTCCGGGTCAGACTGGCCTCTCACCTGCGGAAGCTGAG
GAAGAGGTTGCTCCGCGACGCCGACGACCTCCAGAAGCGCCTGGCTGTGTACCAGGCCGGCGCCCGGGAA
GGCGCCGAGCGCGGACTCTCCGCTATCAGGGAGCGGCTCGGCCCTCTGGTTGAACAGGGCAGAGTCAGGG
CTGCCACTGTGGGGAGCCTCGCCGGACAGCCCCTCCAGGAGAGAGCCCAGGCCTGGGGCGAGCGCCTGCG
AGCTAGAATGGAGGAGATGGGGTCCAGAACCCGCGACCGCCTGGACGAAGTGAAGGAGCAGGTGGCCGAG
GTGCGTGCCAAACTGGAGGAACAGGCCCAGCAGATCCGCCTCCAGGCTGAGGCCTTCCAGGCCAGACTGA
AGAGCTGGTTTGAGCCTCTTGTGGAGGATATGCAGCGGCAGTGGGCCGGGCTGGTCGAGAAGGTGCAGGC
CGCCGTGGGCACTTCCGCCGCCCCTGTCCCCAGCGACAACCATTGAACCCGCTGATCAGCCTCGACTGTG
CCTTCTAGTTGCCAGCCATCTGTTGTTTGCCCCTCCCCCGTGCCTTCCTTGACCCTGGAAGGTGCCACTC
CCACTGTCCTTTCCTAATAAAATGAGGAAATTGCATCGCATTGTCTGAGTAGGTGTCATTCTATTCTGGG
GGGTGGGGTGGGGCAGGACAGCAAGGGGGAGGATTGGGAAGACAATAGCAGGCATGCTGGGGATGCGGTG
GGCTCTATGGCTTCTGAGGCGGAAAGAACCAGCTGGGGCTCTAGGGGGTATCCCC
[124 nt withheld, positions 2156-2279]
C
[91 nt withheld, positions 2281-2371]
A
[49 nt withheld, positions 2373-2421]
CCTTTGACGTTGGAGTCCACGTTCTTT
[37 nt withheld, positions 2449-2485]
ACCCTATCTCGGTCTATTCTTTTGATTTATAAGGGATTTTGCCGATTTCGGCCTATTGGTTAAAAAATGA
GCTGATTTAACAAAAATTTAACGCGAATTAATTCTGTGGAATGTGTGTCAGTTAGGGTGTGGAAAGTCCC
CAGGCTCCCCAGCAGGCAGAAGTATGCAAAGCATGCATCTCAATTAGTCAGCAACCAGGTGTGGAAAGTC
CCCAGGCTCCCCAGCAGGCAGAAGTATGCAAAGCATGCATCTCAATTAGTCAGCAACCATAGTCCCGCCC
CTAACTCCGCCCATCCCGCCCCTAACTCCGCCCAGTTCCGCCCATTCTCCGCCCCATGGCTGACTAATTT
TTTTTATTTATGCAGAGGCCGAGGCCGCCTCTGCCTCTGAGCTATTCCAGAAGTAGTGAGGAGGCTTTTT
TGGAGGCCTAGGCTTTTGCAAAAAGCTCCCGGGAGCTTGTATATCCATTTTCGGATCTGATCAGCACGTG
TTGACAATTAATCATCGGCATAGTATATCGGCATAGTATAATACGACAAGGTGAGGAACTAAACCATGGC
CAAGTTGACCAGTGCCGTTCCGGTGCTCACCGCGCGCGACGTCGCCGGAGCGGTCGAGTTCTGGACCGAC
CGGCTCGGGTTCTCCCGGGACTTCGTGGAGGACGACTTCGCCGGTGTGGTCCGGGACGACGTGACCCTGT
TCATCAGCGCGGTCCAGGACCAGGTGGTGCCGGACAACACCCTGGCCTGGGTGTGGGTGCGCGGCCTGGA
CGAGCTGTACGCCGAGTGGTCGGAGGTCGTGTCCACGAACTTCCGGGACGCCTCCGGGCCGGCCATGACC
GAGATCGGCGAGCAGCCGTGGGGGCGGGAGTTCGCCCTGCGCGACCCGGCCGGCAACTGCGTGCACTTCG
TGGCCGAGGAGCAGGACTGACACGTGCTACGAGATTTCGATTCCACCGCCGCCTTCTATGAAAGGTTGGG
CTTCGGAATCGTTTTCCGGGACGCCGGCTGGATGATCCTCCAGCGCGGGGATCTCATGCTGGAGTTCTTC
GCCCACCCCAACTTGTTTATTGCAGCTTATAATGGTTACAAATAAAGCAATAGCATCACAAATTTCACAA
ATAAAGCATTTTTTTCACTGCATTCTAGTTGTGGTTTGTCCAAACTCATCAATGTATCTTATCATGTCTG
TATACCGTCGACCTCTAGCTAGAGCTTGGCGTAATCATGGTCATAGCTGTTTCCTGTGTGAAATTGTTAT
CCGCTCACAATTCCACACAACATACGAGCCGGAAGCATAAAGTGTAAAGCCTGGGGTGCCTAATGAGTGA
GCTAACTTACATTAATTGCGTTGCGCTCACTGCCCGCTTTCCAGTCGGGAAACCTGTCGTGCCAGCTGCA
TTAATGAATCGGCCAACGCGCGGGGAGAGGCGGTTTGCGTATTGGGCGCTCTTCCGCTTCCTCGCTCACT
GACTCGCTGCGCTCGGTCGTTCGGCTGCGGCGAGCGGTATCAGCTCACTCAAAGGCGGTAATACGGTTAT
CCACAGAATCAGGGGATAACGCAGGAAAGAACATGTGAGCAAAAGGCCAGCAAAAGGCCAGGAACCGTAA
AAAGGCCGCGTTGCTGGCGTTTTTCCATAGGCTCCGCCCCCCTGACGAGCATCACAAAAATCGACGCTCA
AGTCAGAGGTGGCGAAACCCGACAGGACTATAAAGATACCAGGCGTTTCCCCCTGGAAGCTCCCTCGTGC
GCTCTCCTGTTCCGACCCTGCCGCTTACCGGATACCTGTCCGCCTTTCTCCCTTCGGGAAGCGTGGCGCT
TTCTCATAGCTCACGCTGTAGGTATCTCAGTTCGGTGTAGGTCGTTCGCTCCAAGCTGGGCTGTGTGCAC
GAACCCCCCGTTCAGCCCGACCGCTGCGCCTTATCCGGTAACTATCGTCTTGAGTCCAACCCGGTAAGAC
ACGACTTATCGCCACTGGCAGCAGCCACTGGTAACAGGATTAGCAGAGCGAGGTATGTAGGCGGTGCTAC
AGAGTTCTTGAAGTGGTGGCCTAACTACGGCTACACTAGAAGAACAGTATTTGGTATCTGCGCTCTGCTG
AAGCCAGTTACCTTCGGAAAAAGAGTTGGTAGCTCTTGATCCGGCAAACAAACCACCGCTGGTAGCGGTG
GTTTTTTTGTTTGCAAGCAGCAGATTACGCGCAGAAAAAAAGGATCTCAAGAAGATCCTTTGATCTTTTC
TACGGGGTCTGACGCTCAGTGGAACGAAAACTCACGTTAAGGGATTTTGGTCATGAGATTATCAAAAAGG
ATCTTCACCTAGATCCTTTTAAATTAAAAATGAAGTTTTAAATCAATCTAAAGTATATATGAGTAAACTT
GGTCTGACAGTTACCAATGCTTAATCAGTGAGGCACCTATCTCAGCGATCTGTCTATTTCGTTCATCCAT
AGTTGCCTGACTCCCCGTCGTGTAGATAACTACGATACGGGAGGGCTTACCATCTGGCCCCAGTGCTGCA
ATGATACCGCGAGACCCACGCTCACCGGCTCCAGATTTATCAGCAATAAACCAGCCAGCCGGAAGGGCCG
AGCGCAGAAGTGGTCCTGCAACTTTATCCGCCTCCATCCAGTCTATTAATTGTTGCCGGGAAGCTAGAGT
AAGTAGTTCGCCAGTTAATAGTTTGCGCAACGTTGTTGCCATTGCTACAGGCATCGTGGTGTCACGCTCG
TCGTTTGGTATGGCTTCATTCAGCTCCGGTTCCCAACGATCAAGGCGAGTTACATGATCCCCCATGTTGT
GCAAAAAAGCGGTTAGCTCCTTCGGTCCTCCGATCGTTGTCAGAAGTAAGTTGGCCGCAGTGTTATCACT
CATGGTTATGGCAGCACTGCATAATTCTCTTACTGTCATGCCATCCGTAAGATGCTTTTCTGTGACTGGT
GAGTACTCAACCAAGTCATTCTGAGAATAGTGTATGCGGCGACCGAGTTGCTCTTGCCCGGCGTCAATAC
GGGATAATACCGCGCCACATAGCAGAACTTTAAAAGTGCTCATCATTGGAAAACGTTCTTCGGGGCGAAA
ACTCTCAAGGATCTTACCGCTGTTGAGATCCAGTTCGATGTAACCCACTCGTGCACCCAACTGATCTTCA
GCATCTTTTACTTTCACCAGCGTTTCTGGGTGAGCAAAAACAGGAAGGCAAAATGCCGCAAAAAAGGGAA
TAAGGGCGACACGGAAATGTTGAATACTCATACTCTTCCTTTTTCAATATTATTGAAGCATTTATCAGGG
TTATTGTCTCATGAGCGGATACATATTTGAATGTATTTAGAAAAATAAACAAATAGGGGTTCCGCGCACA
TTTCCCCGAAAAGTGCCAC
